>Addgene plasmid #171674 | pThuS | addgene full sequence | sequence record 339788 | Addgene NGS Result
TAATACGACTCACTATAGGGGAATTGTGAGCGGATAACAATTCCCCTCTAGAAATAATTTTGTTTAACTT
TAAGAAGGAGATATACCATGGGCAGCAGCCATCATCATCATCATCACAGCAGCGGCCTGGTGCCGCGCGG
CAGCCATATGGCTAGCGTGGAAACATTAAACGACTTAGTAACTAGACTAGAACATTCGCATCCAAATTCT
TCTTTATTAAAAGATTTAAGTTTAATACAAGGAAATGAACAATATAACTACATTAAGTGGGGAGATTTAA
GCAATAGTCAAAATTTAAATGAACTAGTTTTTCAATATGAAAAGGCACCGTATCCTTCAATTACTTGTGG
AATACTTACTTATAATGAAGAGAGATGTATTAAAAGATGCTTAGATAGCCTTGGAAGTCAATTTGATGAA
ATTCTTGTATTGGATTCTCATTCCACAGATAATACTACAAAGATCATTAACCGAGATTTTCCAATGGTTA
AAGTTATATATGAGCCTTGGATTGATGATTTTTCCTTTCACAGAAATAAACTTATAAGTTTAACAAGTTC
AGAGTGGATTTATTATATAGATGCTGATAACTATTGCGTCGATAGTACGAATAAATTTAAAAGAGTAGCC
AAATTGATTCAATTTCTTTCTATAGATTGTATAATTAGTCCGATGATCAAAGAACATATTGGCCATGTAT
ATACTGACAATAGAAAAATGTTTTCTGTAAAAAAAGGGATTCAATTCAAAGGAAAAGTTCATGAAGAGCC
TATAAATGCTGATGGTAGTATTCCACAAAATATTACAGTGGATATCATGATTTGCCATGATGGGTATGAT
CCTGAAGTAATTAATCTGTCCGAAAAAAATGATAGAAATATAAAACTAACAAGACAAATGATGGAAGAAG
AACCCTCTAATCCAAAATGGTTATATTTTTATGCTAGAGAATTACATTATGCGAGTGAAGACACGCATAT
AATTGAAACACTTTTAATAAAAGCAATTGATTTATATAAACAAAGTACATATAAGAGATATCAACCTGAA
GCAATATTATTATTATGTAGTATTTTATTTCAAAAGAGACAAATCCGAAAGTTAAATGAATACCTTGATT
TATTAGAAGAACTTCAGCCACTTTGTTCTGATGTGAACTACTATAGGTCACTTATTTTATTCTATGATAT
TCGATTAAAAACAGGAAAGCTGTTAGATACGCTAAAATCCAGTGAACTCGAAAATAACAAATATAGTTTT
ATTGATTCATCAAAAGATCACATTAAAGCATTGTTAATAGAGTTATATTGTTCTATAGATGACTGGGAAG
GCGCATTTACGTTGTTTGATGAACTTCAATCAACAGAGGCTAGAAATAAATTTTTACGTAGAGTCAAAAC
AATAAATACTCATATCAGCAAAAAAATATAACTCGAGCACCACCACCACCACCACTGAGATCCGGCTGCT
AACAAAGCCCGAAAGGAAGCTGAGTTGGCTGCTGCCACCGCTGAGCAATAACTAGCATAACCCCTTGGGG
CCTCTAAACGGGTCTTGAGGGGTTTTTTGCTGAAAGGAGGAACTATATCCGGATTGGCGAATGGG
[124 nt withheld, positions 1606-1729]
C
[91 nt withheld, positions 1731-1821]
A
[49 nt withheld, positions 1823-1871]
CCTTTGACGTTGGAGTCCACGTTCTTT
[37 nt withheld, positions 1899-1935]
ACCCTATCTCGGTCTATTCTTTTGATTTATAAGGGATTTTGCCGATTTCGGCCTATTGGTTAAAAAATGA
GCTGATTTAACAAAAATTTAACGCGAATTTTAACAAAATATTAACGCTTACAATTTAGGTGGCACTTTTC
GGGGAAATGTGCGCGGAACCCCTATTTGTTTATTTTTCTAAATACATTCAAATATGTATCCGCTCATGAA
TTAATTCTTAGAAAAACTCATCGAGCATCAAATGAAACTGCAATTTATTCATATCAGGATTATCAATACC
ATATTTTTGAAAAAGCCGTTTCTGTAATGAAGGAGAAAACTCACCGAGGCAGTTCCATAGGATGGCAAGA
TCCTGGTATCGGTCTGCGATTCCGACTCGTCCAACATCAATACAACCTATTAATTTCCCCTCGTCAAAAA
TAAGGTTATCAAGTGAGAAATCACCATGAGTGACGACTGAATCCGGTGAGAATGGCAAAAGTTTATGCAT
TTCTTTCCAGACTTGTTCAACAGGCCAGCCATTACGCTCGTCATCAAAATCACTCGCATCAACCAAACCG
TTATTCATTCGTGATTGCGCCTGAGCGAGACGAAATACGCGATCGCTGTTAAAAGGACAATTACAAACAG
GAATCGAATGCAACCGGCGCAGGAACACTGCCAGCGCATCAACAATATTTTCACCTGAATCAGGATATTC
TTCTAATACCTGGAATGCTGTTTTCCCGGGGATCGCAGTGGTGAGTAACCATGCATCATCAGGAGTACGG
ATAAAATGCTTGATGGTCGGAAGAGGCATAAATTCCGTCAGCCAGTTTAGTCTGACCATCTCATCTGTAA
CATCATTGGCAACGCTACCTTTGCCATGTTTCAGAAACAACTCTGGCGCATCGGGCTTCCCATACAATCG
ATAGATTGTCGCACCTGATTGCCCGACATTATCGCGAGCCCATTTATACCCATATAAATCAGCATCCATG
TTGGAATTTAATCGCGGCCTAGAGCAAGACGTTTCCCGTTGAATATGGCTCATAACACCCCTTGTATTAC
TGTTTATGTAAGCAGACAGTTTTATTGTTCATGACCAAAATCCCTTAACGTGAGTTTTCGTTCCACTGAG
CGTCAGACCCCGTAGAAAAGATCAAAGGATCTTCTTGAGATCCTTTTTTTCTGCGCGTAATCTGCTGCTT
GCAAACAAAAAAACCACCGCTACCAGCGGTGGTTTGTTTGCCGGATCAAGAGCTACCAACTCTTTTTCCG
AAGGTAACTGGCTTCAGCAGAGCGCAGATACCAAATACTGTCCTTCTAGTGTAGCCGTAGTTAGGCCACC
ACTTCAAGAACTCTGTAGCACCGCCTACATACCTCGCTCTGCTAATCCTGTTACCAGTGGCTGCTGCCAG
TGGCGATAAGTCGTGTCTTACCGGGTTGGACTCAAGACGATAGTTACCGGATAAGGCGCAGCGGTCGGGC
TGAACGGGGGGTTCGTGCACACAGCCCAGCTTGGAGCGAACGACCTACACCGAACTGAGATACCTACAGC
GTGAGCTATGAGAAAGCGCCACGCTTCCCGAAGGGAGAAAGGCGGACAGGTATCCGGTAAGCGGCAGGGT
CGGAACAGGAGAGCGCACGAGGGAGCTTCCAGGGGGAAACGCCTGGTATCTTTATAGTCCTGTCGGGTTT
CGCCACCTCTGACTTGAGCGTCGATTTTTGTGATGCTCGTCAGGGGGGCGGAGCCTATGGAAAAACGCCA
GCAACGCGGCCTTTTTACGGTTCCTGGCCTTTTGCTGGCCTTTTGCTCACATGTTCTTTCCTGCGTTATC
CCCTGATTCTGTGGATAACCGTATTACCGCCTTTGAGTGAGCTGATACCGCTCGCCGCAGCCGAACGACC
GAGCGCAGCGAGTCAGTGAGCGAGGAAGCGGAAGAGCGCCTGATGCGGTATTTTCTCCTTACGCATCTGT
GCGGTATTTCACACCGCAATGGTGCACTCTCAGTACAATCTGCTCTGATGCCGCATAGTTAAGCCAGTAT
ACACTCCGCTATCGCTACGTGACTGGGTCATGGCTGCGCCCCGACACCCGCCAACACCCGCTGACGCGCC
CTGACGGGCTTGTCTGCTCCCGGCATCCGCTTACAGACAAGCTGTGACCGTCTCCGGGAGCTGCATGTGT
CAGAGGTTTTCACCGTCATCACCGAAACGCGCGAGGCAGCTGCGGTAAAGCTCATCAGCGTGGTCGTGAA
GCGATTCACAGATGTCTGCCTGTTCATCCGCGTCCAGCTCGTTGAGTTTCTCCAGAAGCGTTAATGTCTG
GCTTCTGATAAAGCGGGCCATGTTAAGGGCGGTTTTTTCCTGTTTGGTCACTGATGCCTCCGTGTAAGGG
GGATTTCTGTTCATGGGGGTAATGATACCGATGAAACGAGAGAGGATGCTCACGATACGGGTTACTGATG
ATGAACATGCCCGGTTACTGGAACGTTGTGAGGGTAAACAACTGGCGGTATGGATGCGGCGGGACCAGAG
AAAAATCACTCAGGGTCAATGCCAGCGCTTCGTTAATACAGATGTAGGTGTTCCACAGGGTAGCCAGCAG
CATCCTGCGATGCAGATCCGGAACATAATGGTGCAGGGCGCTGACTTCCGCGTTTCCAGACTTTACGAAA
CACGGAAACCGAAGACCATTCATGTTGTTGCTCAGGTCGCAGACGTTTTGCAGCAGCAGTCGCTTCACGT
TCGCTCGCGTATCGGTGATTCATTCTGCTAACCAGTAAGGCAACCCCGCCAGCCTAGCCGGGTCCTCAAC
GACAGGAGCACGATCATGCGCACCCGTGGGGCCGCCATGCCGGCGATAATGGCCTGCTTCTCGCCGAAAC
GTTTGGTGGCGGGACCAGTGACGAAGGCTTGAGCGAGGGCGTGCAAGATTCCGAATACCGCAAGCGACAG
GCCGATCATCGTCGCGCTCCAGCGAAAGCGGTCCTCGCCGAAAATGACCCAGAGCGCTGCCGGCACCTGT
CCTACGAGTTGCATGATAAAGAAGACAGTCATAAGTGCGGCGACGATAGTCATGCCCCGCGCCCACCGGA
AGGAGCTGACTGGGTTGAAGGCTCTCAAGGGCATCGGTCGAGATCCCGGTGCCTAATGAGTGAGCTAACT
TACATTAATTGCGTTGCGCTCACTGCCCGCTTTCCAGTCGGGAAACCTGTCGTGCCAGCTGCATTAATGA
ATCGGCCAACGCGCGGGGAGAGGCGGTTTGCGTATTGGGCGCCAGGGTGGTTTTTCTTTTCACCAGTGAG
ACGGGCAACAGCTGATTGCCCTTCACCGCCTGGCCCTGAGAGAGTTGCAGCAAGCGGTCCACGCTGGTTT
GCCCCAGCAGGCGAAAATCCTGTTTGATGGTGGTTAACGGCGGGATATAACATGAGCTGTCTTCGGTATC
GTCGTATCCCACTACCGAGATATCCGCACCAACGCGCAGCCCGGACTCGGTAATGGCGCGCATTGCGCCC
AGCGCCATCTGATCGTTGGCAACCAGCATCGCAGTGGGAACGATGCCCTCATTCAGCATTTGCATGGTTT
GTTGAAAACCGGACATGGCACTCCAGTCGCCTTCCCGTTCCGCTATCGGCTGAATTTGATTGCGAGTGAG
ATATTTATGCCAGCCAGCCAGACGCAGACGCGCCGAGACAGAACTTAATGGGCCCGCTAACAGCGCGATT
TGCTGGTGACCCAATGCGACCAGATGCTCCACGCCCAGTCGCGTACCGTCTTCATGGGAGAAAATAATAC
TGTTGATGGGTGTCTGGTCAGAGACATCAAGAAATAACGCCGGAACATTAGTGCAGGCAGCTTCCACAGC
AATGGCATCCTGGTCATCCAGCGGATAGTTAATGATCAGCCCACTGACGCGTTGCGCGAGAAGATTGTGC
ACCGCCGCTTTACAGGCTTCGACGCCGCTTCGTTCTACCATCGACACCACCACGCTGGCACCCAGTTGAT
CGGCGCGAGATTTAATCGCCGCGACAATTTGCGACGGCGCGTGCAGGGCCAGACTGGAGGTGGCAACGCC
AATCAGCAACGACTGTTTGCCCGCCAGTTGTTGTGCCACGCGGTTGGGAATGTAATTCAGCTCCGCCATC
GCCGCTTCCACTTTTTCCCGCGTTTTCGCAGAAACGTGGCTGGCCTGGTTCACCACGCGGGAAACGGTCT
GATAAGAGACACCGGCATACTCTGCGACATCGTATAACGTTACTGGTTTCACATTCACCACCCTGAATTG
ACTCTCTTCCGGGCGCTATCATGCCATACCGCGAAAGGTTTTGCGCCATTCGATGGTGTCCGGGATCTCG
ACGCTCTCCCTTATGCGACTCCTGCATTAGGAAGCAGCCCAGTAGTAGGTTGAGGCCGTTGAGCACCGCC
GCCGCAAGGAATGGTGCATGCAAGGAGATGGCGCCCAACAGTCCCCCGGCCACGGGGCCTGCCACCATAC
CCACGCCGAAACAAGCGCTCATGAGCCCGAAGTGGCGAGCCCGATCTTCCCCATCGGTGATGTCGGCGAT
ATAGGCGCCAGCAACCGCACCTGTGGCGCCGGTGATGCCGGCCACGATGCGTCCGGCGTAGAGGATCGAG
ATCTCGATCCCGCGAAAT
Features (pLannotate 1.2.2; 20 found; start..end, strand, type, name):
      1..19      +  promoter       T7 promoter: promoter for bacteriophage T7 RNA polymerase
     20..44      +  protein_bind   lac operator: The lac repressor binds to the lac operator to inhibit transcription in E. coli. This inhibition can be relieved by adding lactose or isopropyl-β-D-thiogalactopyranoside (IPTG). lac repressor encoded by lacI
     59..81      +  RBS            RBS: efficient ribosome binding site from bacteriophage T7 gene 10 (Olins and Rangwala, 1989)
    100..116     +  CDS            capTEV™ (fragment): composite tag for in vivo biotinylation, TEV protease cleavage, and 6xHis tagging
    127..144     +  CDS            thrombin site: thrombin recognition and cleavage site
   1438..1455    +  CDS            9xHis (fragment): 9xHis affinity tag
   1465..1514    +  CDS            SET1 (fragment): solubility-enhancement tag derived from T7 phage gene 10B
   1522..1569    +  terminator     T7 terminator: transcription terminator for bacteriophage T7 RNA polymerase
   1606..2034    +  rep_origin     f1 ori (sequence partly withheld): f1 bacteriophage origin of replication; arrow indicates direction of (+) strand synthesis
   2087..2144    +  promoter       AmpR promoter (fragment): bla
   2153..2968    -  CDS            KanR: aminoglycoside phosphotransferase; aph(3')-Ia; confers resistance to kanamycin in bacteria or G418 (Geneticin®) in eukaryotes
   3090..3678    +  rep_origin     ori: high-copy-number ColE1/pMB1/pBR322/pUC origin of replication
   3864..4003    -  misc_feature   bom: basis of mobility region from pBR322
   4105..4296    -  CDS            rop: Rop protein, which maintains plasmids at low copy number; rop
   4313..4693    +  CDS            YPB1_ECOLX: Protein predicted: Swiss-Prot protein existence level 4. From Escherichia coli.
   4765..5056    -  CDS            TcR (fragment): tetracycline efflux protein; tet; confers resistance to tetracycline
   5071..5092    -  protein_bind   CAP binding site: CAP binding activates transcription in the presence of cAMP. E. coli catabolite activator protein
   5105..6187    -  CDS            lacI: lac repressor; lacI; The lac repressor binds to the lac operator to inhibit transcription in E. coli. This inhibition can be relieved by adding lactose or isopropyl-β-D-thiogalactopyranoside (IPTG).
   6188..6265    -  promoter       lacI promoter: lacI
   6273..6552    -  CDS            TcR (fragment): tetracycline efflux protein; tet; confers resistance to tetracycline
