[The description below was written by a language model from this plasmid's Addgene catalogue record and pLannotate feature annotations shown in this document.]
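Description:
pThuS is a bacterial expression plasmid built on the pET28b backbone for producing the glycosyltransferase ThuS from Bacillus thuringiensis in E. coli. The catalogue lists a total size of about 6.6 kb, with a roughly 1.3 kb insert introduced by Gibson assembly. The plasmid is selected with kanamycin through the aph(3')-Ia aminoglycoside phosphotransferase gene. It replicates from a ColE1/pBR322-type origin accompanied by the rop gene and the bom mobility region, consistent with the low copy number given in the record. An f1 origin is also present. Short fragments annotated as tetracycline-resistance sequence are pBR322-derived backbone remnants rather than a functional marker.

Expression is driven by a T7 promoter followed immediately by a lac operator and the strong T7 gene 10 ribosome binding site. The backbone-encoded lacI gene supplies the repressor, so transcription is held off until IPTG is added in a host that provides T7 RNA polymerase. A T7 terminator closes the unit. The ThuS coding sequence itself was not named by the automated annotation, but it corresponds to the unannotated stretch between the upstream tag region and the downstream vector sequence. Upstream, a short His-tag match (labelled as a fragment of a composite tag) and a thrombin cleavage site correspond to the N-terminal, removable His-tag from the backbone. A second His-tag fragment lies downstream of the insert, as is standard for pET28. The record does not say whether it is translated, and only the N-terminal tag is listed. The associated publication concerns structural and mechanistic studies of protein S-glycosyltransferases, which suggests the plasmid is used to make affinity-purifiable recombinant ThuS.
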