Addgene plasmid #171674: pThuS
Purpose: ThuS expression in E. coli
Depositing lab: Wilfred van der Donk. Depositing organization: University of Illinois at Urbana-Champaign. Publication: Structural and mechanistic investigations of protein S-glycosyltransferases. Fujinami D, Garcia de Gonzalo CV, Biswas S, Hao Y, Wang H, Garg N, Lukk T, Nair SK, van der Donk WA. Cell Chem Biol. 2021 Dec 16;28(12):1740-1749.e6. doi: 10.1016/j.chembiol.2021.06.009. Epub 2021 Jul 21. PubMed 34283964.
Backbone
  Vector backbone: pET28b
  Backbone manufacturer: invitrogen
  Backbone size w/o insert (bp): 5293
  Total vector size (bp): 6577
  Vector type: Bacterial Expression
Growth in bacteria
  Bacterial resistance: Kanamycin, 50 μg/mL
  Growth temperature: 37°C
  Growth strain: DH5alpha
  Copy number: Low Copy
Gene/Insert
  Gene/Insert name: Glycosyltransferase ThuS (alt name: ThuS)
  Species: Bacillus thuringiensis
  Insert size (bp): 1275
  Promoter: T7
  Tag / fusion protein: His-tag (N terminal on backbone)
  Cloning method: Gibson Cloning
  Sequencing primers: 5′ TAATACGACTCACTATAGGG; 3′ GCTAGTTATTGCTCAGCGG
Terms and licenses: Academic/Nonprofit Terms; Industry Terms: Not Available to Industry
How to cite: pThuS was a gift from Wilfred van der Donk (Addgene plasmid # 171674 ; http://n2t.net/addgene:171674 ; RRID:Addgene_171674)
